>Addgene plasmid #101840 | gnd- | addgene full sequence | sequence record 197022 | Addgene NGS Result
CACATTTCCCCGAAAAGTGCCACCTGACGTCTAAGAAACCATTATTATCATGACATTAACCTATAAAAAT
AGGCGTATCACGAGGCCCTTTCGTCTTCAAGAATTCTCATGTTTGACAGCTTATCATCGATAGTCTGTCG
ATCCCAGCAGCGATAGAGATGGAGGAGTTGATCGAAATAGTGACGAGCTAATTCCAGCTGAGGGAAAGAC
TTCACCGAAAGCTGATCGCTCCGGCAATCCAAAACACGAACTTGATGATCTTCAATATTGGCAACTGCAG
GACTGAGAATGACGATCCAGCGACCGATATGTTGTCGTTGCGTTTCCATAAGAAAGACAGATGATTGTGC
GATTAAAGTAGCGACAACAAGGCTAACAAATCGTTACCTAGGGCACGATTTTGCTCTGAACCAGAGTCAG
TCAGCACAACGCTAAACTTTTGTAGAGCTTTATCCTCGGCTCCTAAACGGTTGCGATCGCCATGTTGATT
CAGCCTGCTGCAACGACGTCTACCCCAGAGGTGGCTCTCGCAATCATCACCCAAGGTCAACAGTGGTTAT
TGCAGCTGCGTGATGACTTAGATTGGATTCTCTATCCGGGGAAGTGGGGCTTATTTGGCGGCCATTTAGA
ACCGGATGAAACTCCCCTTGCCGCCCTCTATCGCGAACTCCAAGAAGAGATTGGCTACTACCCCTCCGCC
GCAACCCCACTCTGGACGGAAACAGAAGAAAGGGTCACTCGCTACCTCTTCCATGTGCCTTTGACCTGTG
AACTATCGACTTTGCGGCTCGGCGAAGGGCAGGATTTCTGCCTCGTCGATGCCGCCGCGATCGCCCAAGG
TCGAGTTTTCTCGCCCCGTTTACAGCAGGAACGAGCGATCGGTGCGCCCCACCAGCAGATTTTGCTGCGC
TTCCAAGGGGAGTATTCGCACAAGCTTGCCCCCGTCATCAGGGCCTGACCGGTGCGATCGCCGTCAAGAA
TCCACCCCCAGGCATTCAATTTTTCTCTGATCTGTAAATAAATCCGCGATCGCCGCCGTGATCCCCGCAA
AGAAAGTCTAAAGAGGTTGCCAGAGAACCCCAAATTGGCAGGCTAACCTGAGGTCATTCGTTGTCCTAGC
AGGAATTTTCCTCTGCCAGTGTTACAACCAATTAACCAATTCTGATTAGAAAAACTCATCGAGCATCAAA
TGAAACTGCAATTTATTCATATCAGGATTATCAATACCATATTTTTGAAAAAGCCGTTTCTGTAATGAAG
GAGAAAACTCACCGAGGCAGTTCCATAGGATTGCAAGATCCTGGTATCGGTCTGCGATTCCGACTCGTCC
AACATCAATACAACCTATTAATTTCCCCTCGTCAAAAATAAGGTTATCAAGTGAGAAATCACCATGAGTG
ACGACTGAATCCGGTGAGAATGGCAAAAGCTTATGCATTTCTTTCCAGACTTGTTCAACAGGCCAGCCAT
TACGCTCGTCATCAAAATCACTCGCATCAACCAAACCGTTATTCATTCGTGATTGCGCCTGAGCGAGACG
AAATACGCGATCGCTGTTAAAAGGACAATTACAAACAGGAATCGAATGCAACCGGCGCAGGAACACTGCC
AGCGCATCAACAATATTTTCACCTGAATCAGGATATTCTTCTAATACCTGGAATGCTGTTTTCCCGGGGA
TCGCAGTGGTTAGTAACCATGCATCATCAGGAGTACGGATAAAATGCTTGATGGTCGGAAGAGGCATAAA
TTCCGTCAGCCAGTTTAGTCTGACCATCTCATCTGTAACATCATTGGCAACGCTACCTTTGCCATGTTTC
AGAAACAACTCTGGCGCATCGGGCTTCCCATACAATCGATAGATTGTCGCACCTGATTGCCCGACATTAT
CGCGAGCCCATTTATACCCATATAAATCAGCATCCATGTTGGAATTTAATCGCGGCCTCGAGCAAGACGT
TTCCCGTTGAATATGGCTCATAACACCCCTTGTATTACTGTTTATGTAAGCAGACAGTTTTATTGTTCAT
GATGATATATTTTTATCTTGTGCAATGTAACATCAGAGATTTTGAGACACAACGTGGCTTTGTTGAATAA
ATCGAACTTTTGCTGAGTTGAAGGATCAGATCACGCATCTTCCCGACAACGCAGGGCGACAAACTCCGGT
CGCTGCGCTGGTCAGACGGACCAACTCCTTTGGCAGAATCAGGACTGGCAAGGCGATCGGAGAGCGTGAT
GGATGTGTTGGTGGTGCGCGGCATTCGCGCCTACGGCTACACGGGGTTCTTTGATGCCGAGCAAGAACTG
GGCCAGTGGTTTGAGGTGGACTTGCGCGTCTGGGTCGATCTTCAGCCTGCTGGGGACAGCGATCAGCTCG
GCGACACCCTCGACTACAGCCAAGCGGTACAGGTCGTGCAAACGGGGATTCGCCAGAGTCGCTTTCGCAC
GATCGAGCGATTGGCGGCTGATCTCTGCGATCGCCTGTTTCAGCAGTTTCCAGCCCTACCGGAATTGGAA
CTGACGTTGCGGAAACTGGCCCCTCCCATTCCTGACTTTAGTGGTGATGTCAGCTTGGTTCTGCGGCGAT
CGCGGAAGTTAACGGGTGCGGATTGATGCTAGCAAGGGGTCGAAGATGCTCGTTCTGGAGAGCTGACGAG
ACTGTTTTATAGACTTCAATCAAGAGATAAAAGTTGACTCGCGATCGTTAGATTTGGGGATATAATCCTG
AGTTCTAATAGCTCTTTTTAGGGTTCCAAACTGTAAGTTTGAGGATTCACTTTGGAACTTAAGTCAATCC
GAATTGAATTCGGGTTGGCTCTGATTATCGTGATCAATTGAGACCTAGCCGCGATCGCAAATCCATAGAA
CCCGTCTATTCCTATGACACTCGATTTGCTTGTAGTCAACTCTAAAAATTCGTGCTAGCGTCTGATCGCA
ATCCTCAATCCTCATGCAGCTTCGCAAGCGAGATGGATTGTTGCTTGTCTTGACCGAAGCAAAGGCTTGT
CGTAGTTCCAGCTGTCCTCATTCTCTAGGTCGTTCTGCTATGAGCCTCGCTGCAGTCTTGGCGATCGCAA
TTTTTGTGGCGGTGATTCTGGCTGCCTCCTTTGAACTGACCGATCTCACGGTAGTCGCCCTGGTCGGAGC
GATGTTAATGCGGTAGTTTATCACAGTTAAATTGCTAACGCAGTCAGGCACCGTGTATGAAATCTAACAA
TGCGCTCATCGTCATCCTCGGCACCGTCACCCTGGATGCTGTAGGCATAGGCTTGGTTATGCCGGTACTG
CCGGGCCTCTTGCGGGATATCGTCCATTCCGACAGCATCGCCAGTCACTATGGCGTGCTGCTAGCGCTAT
ATGCGTTGATGCAATTTCTATGCGCACCCGTTCTCGGAGCACTGTCCGACCGCTTTGGCCGCCGCCCAGT
CCTGCTCGCTTCGCTACTTGGAGCCACTATCGACTACGCGATCATGGCGACCACACCCGTCCTGTGGATC
CTCTACGCCGGACGCATCGTGGCCGGCATCACCGGCGCCACAGGTGCGGTTGCTGGCGCCTATATCGCCG
ACATCACCGATGGGGAAGATCGGGCTCGCCACTTCGGGCTCATGAGCGCTTGTTTCGGCGTGGGTATGGT
GGCAGGCCCCGTGGCCGGGGGACTGTTGGGCGCCATCTCCTTGCATGCACCATTCCTTGCGGCGGCGGTG
CTCAACGGCCTCAACCTACTACTGGGCTGCTTCCTAATGCAGGAGTCGCATAAGGGAGAGCGTCGACCGA
TGCCCTTGAGAGCCTTCAACCCAGTCAGCTCCTTCCGGTGGGCGCGGGGCATGACTATCGTCGCCGCACT
TATGACTGTCTTCTTTATCATGCAACTCGTAGGACAGGTGCCGGCAGCGCTCTGGGTCATTTTCGGCGAG
GACCGCTTTCGCTGGAGCGCGACGATGATCGGCCTGTCGCTTGCGGTATTCGGAATCTTGCACGCCCTCG
CTCAAGCCTTCGTCACTGGTCCCGCCACCAAACGTTTCGGCGAGAAGCAGGCCATTATCGCCGGCATGGC
GGCCGACGCGCTGGGCTACGTCTTGCTGGCGTTCGCGACGCGAGGCTGGATGGCCTTCCCCATTATGATT
CTTCTCGCTTCCGGCGGCATCGGGATGCCCGCGTTGCAGGCCATGCTGTCCAGGCAGGTAGATGACGACC
ATCAGGGACAGCTTCAAGGATCGCTCGCGGCTCTTACCAGCCTAACTTCGATCATTGGACCGCTGATCGT
CACGGCGATTTATGCCGCCTCGGCGAGCACATGGAACGGGTTGGCATGGATTGTAGGCGCCGCCCTATAC
CTTGTCTGCCTCCCCGCGTTGCGTCGCGGTGCATGGAGCCGGGCCACCTCGACCTGAATGGAAGCCGGCG
GCACCTCGCTAACGGATTCACCACTCCAAGAATTGGAGCCAATCAATTCTTGCGGAGAACTGTGAATGCG
CAAACCAACCCTTGGCAGAACATATCCATCGCGTCCGCCATCTCCAGCAGCCGCACGCGGCGCATCTCGG
GCAGCGTTGGGTCCTGGCCACGGGTGCGCATGATCGTGCTCCTGTCGTTGAGGACCCGGCTAGGCTGGCG
GGGTTGCCTTACTGGTTAGCAGAATGAATCACCGATACGCGAGCGAACGTGAAGCGACTGCTGCTGCAAA
ACGTCTGCGACCTGAGCAACAACATGAATGGTCTTCGGTTTCCGTGTTTCGTAAAGTCTGGAAACGCGGA
AGTCAGCGCCCTGCACCATTATGTTCCGGATCTGCATCGCAGGATGCTGCTGGCTACCCTGTGGAACACC
TACATCTGTATTAACGAAGCGCTGGCATTGACCCTGAGTGATTTTTCTCTGGTCCCGCCGCATCCATACC
GCCAGTTGTTTACCCTCACAACGTTCCAGTAACCGGGCATGTTCATCATCAGTAACCCGTATCGTGAGCA
TCCTCTCTCGTTTCATCGGTATCATTACCCCCATGAACAGAAATCCCCCTTACACGGAGGCATCAGTGAC
CAAACAGGAAAAAACCGCCCTTAACATGGCCCGCTTTATCAGAAGCCAGACATTAACGCTTCTGGAGAAA
CTCAACGAGCTGGACGCGGATGAACAGGCAGACATCTGTGAATCGCTTCACGACCACGCTGATGAGCTTT
ACCGCAGCTGCCTCGCGCGTTTCGGTGATGACGGTGAAAACCTCTGACACATGCAGCTCCCGGAGACGGT
CACAGCTTGTCTGTAAGCGGATGCCGGGAGCAGACAAGCCCGTCAGGGCGCGTCAGCGGGTGTTGGCGGG
TGTCGGGGCGCAGCCATGACCCAGTCACGTAGCGATAGCGGAGTGTATACTGGCTTAACTATGCGGCATC
AGAGCAGATTGTACTGAGAGTGCACCATATGCGGTGTGAAATACCGCACAGATGCGTAAGGAGAAAATAC
CGCATCAGGCGCTCTTCCGCTTCCTCGCTCACTGACTCGCTGCGCTCGGTCGTTCGGCTGCGGCGAGCGG
TATCAGCTCACTCAAAGGCGGTAATACGGTTATCCACAGAATCAGGGGATAACGCAGGAAAGAACATGTG
AGCAAAAGGCCAGCAAAAGGCCAGGAACCGTAAAAAGGCCGCGTTGCTGGCGTTTTTCCATAGGCTCCGC
CCCCCTGACGAGCATCACAAAAATCGACGCTCAAGTCAGAGGTGGCGAAACCCGACAGGACTATAAAGAT
ACCAGGCGTTTCCCCCTGGAAGCTCCCTCGTGCGCTCTCCTGTTCCGACCCTGCCGCTTACCGGATACCT
GTCCGCCTTTCTCCCTTCGGGAAGCGTGGCGCTTTCTCATAGCTCACGCTGTAGGTATCTCAGTTCGGTG
TAGGTCGTTCGCTCCAAGCTGGGCTGTGTGCACGAACCCCCCGTTCAGCCCGACCGCTGCGCCTTATCCG
GTAACTATCGTCTTGAGTCCAACCCGGTAAGACACGACTTATCGCCACTGGCAGCAGCCACTGGTAACAG
GATTAGCAGAGCGAGGTATGTAGGCGGTGCTACAGAGTTCTTGAAGTGGTGGCCTAACTACGGCTACACT
AGAAGGACAGTATTTGGTATCTGCGCTCTGCTGAAGCCAGTTACCTTCGGAAAAAGAGTTGGTAGCTCTT
GATCCGGCAAACAAACCACCGCTGGTAGCGGTGGTTTTTTTGTTTGCAAGCAGCAGATTACGCGCAGAAA
AAAAGGATCTCAAGAAGATCCTTTGATCTTTTCTACGGGGTCTGACGCTCAGTGGAACGAAAACTCACGT
TAAGGGATTTTGGTCATGAGATTATCAAAAAGGATCTTCACCTAGATCCTTTTAAATTAAAAATGAAGTT
TTAAATCAATCTAAAGTATATATGAGTAAACTTGGTCTGACAGTTACCAATGCTTAATCAGTGAGGCACC
TATCTCAGCGATCTGTCTATTTCGTTCATCCATAGTTGCCTGACTCCCCGTCGTGTAGATAACTACGATA
CGGGAGGGCTTACCATCTGGCCCCAGTGCTGCAATGATACCGCGAGACCCACGCTCACCGGCTCCAGATT
TATCAGCAATAAACCAGCCAGCCGGAAGGGCCGAGCGCAGAAGTGGTCCTGCAACTTTATCCGCCTCCAT
CCAGTCTATTAATTGTTGCCGGGAAGCTAGAGTAAGTAGTTCGCCAGTTAATAGTTTGCGCAACGTTGTT
GCCATTGCTGCAGGCATCGTGGTGTCACGCTCGTCGTTTGGTATGGCTTCATTCAGCTCCGGTTCCCAAC
GATCAAGGCGAGTTACATGATCCCCCATGTTGTGCAAAAAAGCGGTTAGCTCCTTCGGTCCTCCGATCGT
TGTCAGAAGTAAGTTGGCCGCAGTGTTATCACTCATGGTTATGGCAGCACTGCATAATTCTCTTACTGTC
ATGCCATCCGTAAGATGCTTTTCTGTGACTGGTGAGTACTCAACCAAGTCATTCTGAGAATAGTGTATGC
GGCGACCGAGTTGCTCTTGCCCGGCGTCAACACGGGATAATACCGCGCCACATAGCAGAACTTTAAAAGT
GCTCATCATTGGAAAACGTTCTTCGGGGCGAAAACTCTCAAGGATCTTACCGCTGTTGAGATCCAGTTCG
ATGTAACCCACTCGTGCACCCAACTGATCTTCAGCATCTTTTACTTTCACCAGCGTTTCTGGGTGAGCAA
AAACAGGAAGGCAAAATGCCGCAAAAAAGGGAATAAGGGCGACACGGAAATGTTGAATACTCATACTCTT
CCTTTTTCAATATTATTGAAGCATTTATCAGGGTTATTGTCTCATGAGCGGATACATATTTGAATGTATT
TAGAAAAATAAACAAATAGGGGTTCCGCG
Features (pLannotate 1.2.2; 10 found; start..end, strand, type, name):
    113..132     +  promoter       tet promoter (fragment): E. coli promoter for tetracycline efflux protein gene
   1166..1981    -  CDS            KanR: aminoglycoside phosphotransferase; aph(3')-Ia; confers resistance to kanamycin in bacteria or G418 (Geneticin®) in eukaryotes
   2239..2595    +  CDS            folB: FOLB_SYNY3 - Protein inferred from homology: Swiss-Prot protein existence level 3. Catalyzes the conversion of 7,8-dihydroneopterin to 6- hydroxymethyl-7,8-dihydropterin. From Synechocystis sp. (strain PCC 6803 / Kazusa).
   3207..4397    +  CDS            TcR: tetracycline efflux protein; tet; confers resistance to tetracycline
   4639..5019    -  CDS            YPB1_ECOLX: Protein predicted: Swiss-Prot protein existence level 4. From Escherichia coli.
   5036..5227    +  CDS            rop: Rop protein, which maintains plasmids at low copy number; rop
   5329..5469    +  misc_feature   bom: basis of mobility region from pBR322
   5655..6243    -  rep_origin     ori: high-copy-number ColE1/pMB1/pBR322/pUC origin of replication
   6414..7274    -  CDS            AmpR: β-lactamase; bla; confers resistance to ampicillin, carbenicillin, and related antibiotics
   7275..7379    -  promoter       AmpR promoter: bla
