[The description below was written by a language model from this plasmid's Addgene catalogue record and pLannotate feature annotations shown in this document.]
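Description:
gnd- is a pBR322-based cloning vector of roughly 7.4 kb built as a gene-replacement (knockout) construct for the gnd locus, which generally encodes 6-phosphogluconate dehydrogenase of the oxidative pentose phosphate pathway. The associated work concerns cyanobacterial circadian output and metabolism, so the intended target is presumably a cyanobacterium, although the record gives the insert species as not applicable and does not name the strain. In E. coli the plasmid replicates from the pMB1/ColE1-type origin. The rop gene and the bom mobilisation region of pBR322 are also present, and rop typically keeps copy number moderate. The catalogue specifies kanamycin for selection. The annotated sequence also carries the backbone β-lactamase gene with its promoter and a full-length tetracycline efflux coding sequence. Only a fragment of the tet promoter is annotated, well upstream of that gene on the other side of the insert, so tetracycline resistance may not be functional.

The approximately 3 kb insert, assembled by Gibson cloning, is described as a kanamycin cassette placed where the gnd gene would be. The feature table shows an aph(3')-Ia aminoglycoside phosphotransferase gene flanked by otherwise unannotated sequence. On one side lies an open reading frame resembling folB (dihydroneopterin aldolase), matched by homology to a Synechocystis protein. These flanks are most plausibly the chromosomal regions neighbouring gnd, serving as homology arms, though the record does not define them explicitly. Because no cyanobacterial replication origin is annotated, the plasmid would be expected to act as a non-replicating donor. Double crossover through the flanks would swap gnd for the resistance marker, and kanamycin would select the deletion mutants, which could then be used to study the role of this metabolic gene.
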