Addgene plasmid #101840: gnd-
Purpose: deletes gnd locus
Depositing lab: Erin O'Shea. Depositing organization: Harvard University. Publication: Switching of metabolic programs in response to light availability is an essential function of the cyanobacterial circadian output pathway. Puszynska AM, O'Shea EK. Elife. 2017 Apr 21;6. pii: e23210. doi: 10.7554/eLife.23210. PubMed 28430105.
Backbone
  Vector backbone: pBR322
  Backbone size w/o insert (bp): 4400
  Total vector size (bp): 7400
  Vector type: Cloning vector
Growth in bacteria
  Bacterial resistance: Kanamycin, 50 μg/mL
  Growth temperature: 37°C
  Growth strain: DH5alpha
  Copy number: Unknown
Gene/Insert
  Gene/Insert name: Kanamycin casette (in place of gnd gene)
  Species: NA
  Insert size (bp): 3000
  Cloning method: Gibson Cloning
  Sequencing primers: 5′ -; 3′ -
Terms and licenses: Academic/Nonprofit Terms; Industry Terms: Not Available to Industry
How to cite: gnd- was a gift from Erin O'Shea (Addgene plasmid # 101840 ; http://n2t.net/addgene:101840 ; RRID:Addgene_101840)
