>Addgene plasmid #101840 | gnd- | depositor partial sequence | sequence record 192661 | gnd- sequence 3022 bps
GTCTGTCGATCCCAGCAGCGATAGAGATGGAGGAGTTGATCGAAATAGTGACGAGCTAATTCCAGCTGAG
GGAAAGACTTCACCGAAAGCTGATCGCTCCGGCAATCCAAAACACGAACTTGATGATCTTCAATATTGGC
AACTGCAGGACTGAGAATGACGATCCAGCGACCGATATGTTGTCGTTGCGTTTCCATAAGAAAGACAGAT
GATTGTGCGATTAAAGTAGCGACAACAAGGCTAACAAATCGTTACCTAGGGCACGATTTTGCTCTGAACC
AGAGTCAGTCAGCACAACGCTAAACTTTTGTAGAGCTTTATCCTCGGCTCCTAAACGGTTGCGATCGCCA
TGTTGATTCAGCCTGCTGCAACGACGTCTACCCCAGAGGTGGCTCTCGCAATCATCACCCAAGGTCAACA
GTGGTTATTGCAGCTGCGTGATGACTTAGATTGGATTCTCTATCCGGGGAAGTGGGGCTTATTTGGCGGC
CATTTAGAACCGGATGAAACTCCCCTTGCCGCCCTCTATCGCGAACTCCAAGAAGAGATTGGCTACTACC
CCTCCGCCGCAACCCCACTCTGGACGGAAACAGAAGAAAGGGTCACTCGCTACCTCTTCCATGTGCCTTT
GACCTGTGAACTATCGACTTTGCGGCTCGGCGAAGGGCAGGATTTCTGCCTCGTCGATGCCGCCGCGATC
GCCCAAGGTCGAGTTTTCTCGCCCCGTTTACAGCAGGAACGAGCGATCGGTGCGCCCCACCAGCAGATTT
TGCTGCGCTTCCAAGGGGAGTATTCGCACAAGCTTGCCCCCGTCATCAGGGCCTGACCGGTGCGATCGCC
GTCAAGAATCCACCCCCAGGCATTCAATTTTTCTCTGATCTGTAAATAAATCCGCGATCGCCGCCGTGAT
CCCCGCAAAGAAAGTCTAAAGAGGTTGCCAGAGAACCCCAAATTGGCAGGCTAACCTGAGGTCATTCGTT
GTCCTAGCAGGAATTTTCCTCTGCCAGTGTTACAACCAATTAACCAATTCTGATTAGAAAAACTCATCGA
GCATCAAATGAAACTGCAATTTATTCATATCAGGATTATCAATACCATATTTTTGAAAAAGCCGTTTCTG
TAATGAAGGAGAAAACTCACCGAGGCAGTTCCATAGGATGGCAAGATCCTGGTATCGGTCTGCGATTCCG
ACTCGTCCAACATCAATACAACCTATTAATTTCCCCTCGTCAAAAATAAGGTTATCAAGTGAGAAATCAC
CATGAGTGACGACTGAATCCGGTGAGAATGGCAAAAGCTTATGCATTTCTTTCCAGACTTGTTCAACAGG
CCAGCCATTACGCTCGTCATCAAAATCACTCGCATCAACCAAACCGTTATTCATTCGTGATTGCGCCTGA
GCGAGACGAAATACGCGATCGCTGTTAAAAGGACAATTACAAACAGGAATCGAATGCAACCGGCGCAGGA
ACACTGCCAGCGCATCAACAATATTTTCACCTGAATCAGGATATTCTTCTAATACCTGGAATGCTGTTTT
CCCGGGGATCGCAGTGGTGAGTAACCATGCATCATCAGGAGTACGGATAAAATGCTTGATGGTCGGAAGA
GGCATAAATTCCGTCAGCCAGTTTAGTCTGACCATCTCATCTGTAACATCATTGGCAACGCTACCTTTGC
CATGTTTCAGAAACAACTCTGGCGCATCGGGCTTCCCATACAATCGATAGATTGTCGCACCTGATTGCCC
GACATTATCGCGAGCCCATTTATACCCATATAAATCAGCATCCATGTTGGAATTTAATCGCGGCCTCGAG
CAAGACGTTTCCCGTTGAATATGGCTCATAACACCCCTTGTATTACTGTTTATGTAAGCAGACAGTTTTA
TTGTTCATGATGATATATTTTTATCTTGTGCAATGTAACATCAGAGATTTTGAGACACAACGTGGCTTTG
TTGAATAAATCGAACTTTTGCTGAGTTGAAGGATCAGATCACGCATCTTCCCGACAACGCAGGGCGACAA
ACTCCGGTCGCTGCGCTGGTCAGACGGACCAACTCCTTTGGCAGAATCAGGACTGGCAAGGCGATCGGAG
AGCGTGATGGATGTGTTGGTGGTGCGCGGCATTCGCGCCTACGGCTACACGGGGTTCTTTGATGCCGAGC
AAGAACTGGGCCAGTGGTTTGAGGTGGACTTGCGCGTCTGGGTCGATCTTCAGCCTGCTGGGGACAGCGA
TCAGCTCGGCGACACCCTCGACTACAGCCAAGCGGTACAGGTCGTGCAAACGGGGATTCGCCAGAGTCGC
TTTCGCACGATCGAGCGATTGGCGGCTGATCTCTGCGATCGCCTGTTTCAGCAGTTTCCAGCCCTACCGG
AATTGGAACTGACGTTGCGGAAACTGGCCCCTCCCATTCCTGACTTTAGTGGTGATGTCAGCTTGGTTCT
GCGGCGATCGCGGAAGTTAACGGGTGCGGATTGATGCTAGCAAGGGGTCGAAGATGCTCGTTCTGGAGAG
CTGACGAGACTGTTTTATAGACTTCAATCAAGAGATAAAAGTTGACTCGCGATCGTTAGATTTGGGGATA
TAATCCTGAGTTCTAATAGCTCTTTTTAGGGTTCCAAACTGTAAGTTTGAGGATTCACTTTGGAACTTAA
GTCAATCCGAATTGAATTCGGGTTGGCTCTGATTATCGTGATCAATTGAGACCTAGCCGCGATCGCAAAT
CCATAGAACCCGTCTATTCCTATGACACTCGATTTGCTTGTAGTCAACTCTAAAAATTCGTGCTAGCGTC
TGATCGCAATCCTCAATCCTCATGCAGCTTCGCAAGCGAGATGGATTGTTGCTTGTCTTGACCGAAGCAA
AGGCTTGTCGTAGTTCCAGCTGTCCTCATTCTCTAGGTCGTTCTGCTATGAGCCTCGCTGCAGTCTTGGC
GATCGCAATTTTTGTGGCGGTGATTCTGGCTGCCTCCTTTGAACTGACCGATCTCACGGTAGTCGCCCTG
GTCGGAGCGATG
